Addgene plasmid #182939: alpha7nACHR_Nacho_mCherry
Purpose: alpha7 nACHR expression in mammalian cell lines
Depositing lab: Robert Brenner. Depositing organization: University of Texas Health Science Center at San Antonio. Publication: Dequalinium chloride is an antagonists of alpha7 nicotinic acetylcholine receptors. Belanger-Coast MG, Zhang M, Bugay V, Gutierrez RA, Gregory SR, Yu W, Brenner R. Eur J Pharmacol. 2022 Jun 15;925:175000. doi: 10.1016/j.ejphar.2022.175000. Epub 2022 May 4. PubMed 35525312.
Backbone
  Vector backbone: synthesized
  Vector type: Mammalian Expression ; Synthesized
Growth in bacteria
  Bacterial resistance: Ampicillin, 100 μg/mL
  Growth temperature: 37°C
  Growth strain: DH5alpha
  Copy number: High Copy
Gene/Insert
  Gene/Insert name: NACH7 (alt name: alpha7 nicotinic acetylcholine receptor)
  Species: H. sapiens (human)
  Insert size (bp): 1508
  GenBank ID: U40583.2
  Entrez Gene: CHRNA7 (a.k.a. CHRNA7-2, NACHRA7, nAChR7)
  Promoter: EF1alpha
  Cloning method: Gibson Cloning
  Sequencing primers: 5′ TCAAGCCTCAGACAGTGGTTC; 3′ CCTCACATTGCCAAAAGACG
Resource information
  A portion of this plasmid was derived from a plasmid made by: Synthesized based on Genbank sequence
Terms and licenses: Academic/Nonprofit Terms; Industry Terms: Not Available to Industry
Depositor comments: alpha7 nicotinic acetylcholine receptor cloned upstream of IRES-Nacho sequence to allow alpha7 expression in mammalian cells with chaperone protein NACHO (TMEM35a). The plasmid contains CMV-mCherry to report transfected cells.
How to cite: alpha7nACHR_Nacho_mCherry was a gift from Robert Brenner (Addgene plasmid # 182939 ; http://n2t.net/addgene:182939 ; RRID:Addgene_182939)
