[The description below was written by a language model from this plasmid's Addgene catalogue record and pLannotate feature annotations shown in this document.]
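Description:
alpha7nACHR_Nacho_mCherry is a synthesized mammalian expression plasmid of about 7.8 kb, designed to produce functional human alpha7 nicotinic acetylcholine receptors in cultured mammalian cell lines. It is propagated in E. coli through a high-copy ColE1/pUC-type origin and selected with ampicillin via the β-lactamase gene and its own promoter. Gateway-type attB4, attB1, attB2 and attB3 sites flank the promoter and the two coding modules. They mark the module boundaries of a multi-part assembly design, although the record lists Gibson cloning as the cloning method.

The main cassette is driven by the human EF-1α promoter, annotated as the core promoter plus portions of intron A, and it is bicistronic. The human CHRNA7 coding sequence comes first, followed by an EMCV IRES that allows internal translation initiation of a second open reading frame encoding NACHO (TMEM35a), which the annotation matches to the mouse protein. NACHO is described by the depositor as a chaperone protein, and placing it on the same transcript means that cells expressing the receptor subunit also express the chaperone. A short fragment resembling part of a 3xFLAG tag is annotated after the NACHO reading frame, but the record does not say whether it is fused in frame. An SV40 polyadenylation signal lies downstream of this cassette and is annotated on the opposite strand. A separate CMV enhancer/promoter unit drives mCherry with a bGH poly(A) signal, giving red fluorescence that identifies transfected cells. The associated publication concerns alpha7 receptor antagonism, consistent with use in pharmacological studies of the receptor.
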