Features (pLannotate 1.2.2; 20 found; start..end, strand, type, name):
      1..21      +  protein_bind   attB4: mutant version of attB; core recombination site for the Gateway® BP reaction BP Clonase™
     41..252     +  promoter       EF-1α core promoter: core promoter for human elongation factor EF-1α
    253..362     +  intron         EF-1α intron A (fragment): intron upstream of the start codon of human EF-1α
    988..1191    +  intron         EF-1α intron A: truncated intron upstream of the start codon of human EF-1α
   1200..1224    +  protein_bind   attB1: mutant version of attB; recombination site for the Gateway® BP reaction BP Clonase™
   1231..2736    +  CDS            CHRNA7 (sequence withheld): ACHA7_HUMAN - Also known as NACHRA7. Experimental evidence at protein level: Swiss-Prot protein existence level 1. After binding acetylcholine, the AChR responds by an extensive change in conformation that affects all subunits and leads to opening of an ion-conducting channel across the plasma membrane. The channel is blocked by alpha-bungarotoxin. From Homo sapiens (Human).
   2743..2763    -  protein_bind   attB2: mutant version of attB; core recombination site for the Gateway® BP reaction BP Clonase™
   2876..3338    +  misc_feature   IRES: internal ribosome entry site (IRES) of the encephalomyocarditis virus (EMCV)
   3352..3852    +  CDS            Tmem35a: NACHO_MOUSE - Also known as Nacho From Mus musculus (Mouse).
   3919..3943    +  CDS            3xFLAG (fragment): three tandem FLAG® epitope tags
   3949..3969    -  protein_bind   attB3: mutant version of attB; core recombination site for the Gateway® BP reaction BP Clonase™
   3997..4118    -  polyA_signal   SV40 poly(A) signal: SV40 polyadenylation signal
   4141..4209    -  CDS            large T antigen (fragment): large T antigen from SV40 (simian virus 40)
   4216..4595    +  enhancer       CMV enhancer: human cytomegalovirus immediate early enhancer
   4596..4799    +  promoter       CMV promoter: human cytomegalovirus (CMV) immediate early promoter
   4832..5539    +  CDS            mCherry: mCherry is a basic (constitutively fluorescent) red fluorescent protein published in 2004, derived from Discosoma sp.. It is reported to be a very rapidly-maturing monomer with low acid sensitivity.
   5586..5810    +  polyA_signal   bGH poly(A) signal: bovine growth hormone polyadenylation signal
   6006..6594    -  rep_origin     ori: high-copy-number ColE1/pMB1/pBR322/pUC origin of replication
   6765..7625    -  CDS            AmpR: β-lactamase; bla; confers resistance to ampicillin, carbenicillin, and related antibiotics
   7626..7730    -  promoter       AmpR promoter: bla
>Addgene plasmid #182939 | alpha7nACHR_Nacho_mCherry | addgene full sequence | sequence record 360708 | Addgene NGS Result
CAACTTTGTATAGAAAAGTTGGGCTCCGGTGCCCGTCAGTGGGCAGAGCGCACATCGCCCACAGTCCCCG
AGAAGTTGGGGGGAGGGGTCGGCAATTGAACCGGTGCCTAGAGAAGGTGGCGCGGGGTAAACTGGGAAAG
TGATGTCGTGTACTGGCTCCGCCTTTTTCCCGAGGGTGGGGGAGAACCGTATATAAGTGCAGTAGTCGCC
GTGAACGTTCTTTTTCGCAACGGGTTTGCCGCCAGAACACAGGTAAGTGCCGTGTGTGGTTCCCGCGGGC
CTGGCCTCTTTACGGGTTATGGCCCTTGCGTGCCTTGAATTACTTCCACCTGGCTGCAGTACGTGATTCT
TGATCCCGAGCTTCGGGTTGGAAGTGGGTGGGAGAGTTCGAGGCCTTGCGCTTAAGGAGCCCCTTCGCCT
CGTGCTTGAGTTGAGGCCTGGCCTGGGCGCTGGGGCCGCCGCGTGCGAATCTGGTGGCACCTTCGCGCCT
GTCTCGCTGCTTTCGATAAGTCTCTAGCCATTTAAAATTTTTGATGACCTGCTGCGACGCTTTTTTTCTG
GCAAGATAGTCTTGTAAATGCGGGCCAAGATCTGCACACTGGTATTTCGGTTTTTGGGGCCGCGGGCGGC
GACGGGGCCCGTGCGTCCCAGCGCACATGTTCGGCGAGGCGGGGCCTGCGAGCGCGGCCACCGAGAATCG
GACGGGGGTAGTCTCAAGCTGGCCGGCCTGCTCTGGTGCCTGGTCTCGCGCCGCCGTGTATCGCCCCGCC
CTGGGCGGCAAGGCTGGCCCGGTCGGCACCAGTTGCGTGAGCGGAAAGATGGCCGCTTCCCGGCCCTGCT
GCAGGGAGCTCAAAATGGAGGACGCGGCGCTCGGGAGAGCGGGCGGGTGAGTCACCCACACAAAGGAAAA
GGGCCTTTCCGTCCTCAGCCGTCGCTTCATGTGACTCCACGGAGTACCGGGCGCCGTCCAGGCACCTCGA
TTAGTTCTCGAGCTTTTGGAGTACGTCGTCTTTAGGTTGGGGGGAGGGGTTTTATGCGATGGAGTTTCCC
CACACTGAGTGGGTGGAGACTGAAGTTAGGCCAGCTTGGCACTTGATGTAATTCTCCTTGGAATTTGCCC
TTTTTGAGTTTGGATCTTGGTTCATTCTCAAGCCTCAGACAGTGGTTCAAAGTTTTTTTCTTCCATTTCA
GGTGTCGTGACAAGTTTGTACAAAAAAGCAGGCTGCCACC
[1506 nt withheld, positions 1231-2736]
TAAACCCAGCTTTCTTGTACAAAGTGGGCCCCTCTCCCTCCCCCCCCCCTAACGTTACTGGCCGAAGCCG
CTTGGAATAAGGCCGGTGTGCGTTTGTCTATATGTTATTTTCCACCATATTGCCGTCTTTTGGCAATGTG
AGGGCCCGGAAACCTGGCCCTGTCTTCTTGACGAGCATTCCTAGGGGTCTTTCCCCTCTCGCCAAAGGAA
TGCAAGGTCTGTTGAATGTCGTGAAGGAAGCAGTTCCTCTGGAAGCTTCTTGAAGACAAACAACGTCTGT
AGCGACCCTTTGCAGGCAGCGGAACCCCCCACCTGGCGACAGGTGCCTCTGCGGCCAAAAGCCACGTGTA
TAAGATACACCTGCAAAGGCGGCACAACCCCAGTGCCACGTTGTGAGTTGGATAGTTGTGGAAAGAGTCA
AATGGCTCTCCTCAAGCGTATTCAACAAGGGGCTGAAGGATGCCCAGAAGGTACCCCATTGTATGGGATC
TGATCTGGGGCCTCGGTGCACATGCTTTACATGTGTTTAGTCGAGGTTAAAAAAACGTCTAGGCCCCCCG
AACCACGGGGACGTGGTTTTCCTTTGAAAAACACGATGATAATATGGCCACAACCATGGCATCCCCACGA
ACCATAACTATCATGGCCCTCTCAGTGGCCCTGGGACTCTTCTTTGTTTTCATGGGGACCATCAAGTTGA
CCCCCAGGCTCAGCAAGGATGCCTACAGTGAAATGAAACGTGCTTACAAGAGCTACGTTCGAGCCCTTCC
TCTGCTGAAGAAAATGGGCATCAATTCCATCCTCCTTCGGAAAAGTATTGGTGCTCTTGAAGTGGCCTGT
GGCATTGTCATGACCCTGGTACCCGGTCGTCCCAAAGATGTGGCCAACTTCTTCCTGCTCTTGCTGGTGT
TGGCTGTGCTCTTCTTCCACCAGCTGGTGGGTGATCCTCTCAAACGCTACGCCCATGCTCTGGTGTTTGG
AATCCTGCTCACCTGCCGCCTGCTGATTGCCCGCAAGCCTGAAGACAGATCTTCTGAGAAGAAGGCCTTG
CCTGAGAGTGCAGAGGAGCAACCATCCTTGTATGAGAAGGCCCCCCAGGGCAAAGTGAAGGTGTCAACGC
GTACGCGGCCGCTCGAGCAGAAACTCATCTCAGAAGAGGATCTGGCAGCAAATGATATCCTGGATTACAA
GGATGACGACGATAAGGTTTAACAACTTTATTATACATAGTTGATGGCCGGCCGCTTCGAGCAGACATGA
TAAGATACATTGATGAGTTTGGACAAACCACAACTAGAATGCAGTGAAAAAAATGCTTTATTTGTGAAAT
TTGTGATGCTATTGCTTTATTTGTAACCATTATAAGCTGCAATAAACAAGTTAACAACAACAATTGCATT
CATTTTATGTTTCAGGTTCAGGGGGAGGTGTGGGAGGTTTTTTAAAGCAAGTAAAACCTCTACAAATGTG
GTACGCGTTGACATTGATTATTGACTAGTTATTAATAGTAATCAATTACGGGGTCATTAGTTCATAGCCC
ATATATGGAGTTCCGCGTTACATAACTTACGGTAAATGGCCCGCCTGGCTGACCGCCCAACGACCCCCGC
CCATTGACGTCAATAATGACGTATGTTCCCATAGTAACGCCAATAGGGACTTTCCATTGACGTCAATGGG
TGGAGTATTTACGGTAAACTGCCCACTTGGCAGTACATCAAGTGTATCATATGCCAAGTACGCCCCCTAT
TGACGTCAATGACGGTAAATGGCCCGCCTGGCATTATGCCCAGTACATGACCTTATGGGACTTTCCTACT
TGGCAGTACATCTACGTATTAGTCATCGCTATTACCATGGTGATGCGGTTTTGGCAGTACATCAATGGGC
GTGGATAGCGGTTTGACTCACGGGGATTTCCAAGTCTCCACCCCATTGACGTCAATGGGAGTTTGTTTTG
GCACCAAAATCAACGGGACTTTCCAAAATGTCGTAACAACTCCGCCCCATTGACGCAAATGGGCGGTAGG
CGTGTACGGTGGGAGGTCTATATAAGCAGAGCTCTCTGGCTAACTAGAGAACCCACTGCGCCACCATGGT
GAGCAAGGGCGAGGAGGATAACATGGCCATCATCAAGGAGTTCATGCGCTTCAAGGTGCACATGGAGGGC
TCCGTGAACGGCCACGAGTTCGAGATCGAGGGCGAGGGCGAGGGCCGCCCCTACGAGGGCACCCAGACCG
CCAAGCTGAAGGTGACCAAGGGTGGCCCCCTGCCCTTCGCCTGGGACATCCTGTCCCCTCAGTTCATGTA
CGGCTCCAAGGCCTACGTGAAGCACCCCGCCGACATCCCCGACTACTTGAAGCTGTCCTTCCCCGAGGGC
TTCAAGTGGGAGCGCGTGATGAACTTCGAGGACGGCGGCGTGGTGACCGTGACCCAGGACTCCTCCCTGC
AGGACGGCGAGTTCATCTACAAGGTGAAGCTGCGCGGCACCAACTTCCCCTCCGACGGCCCCGTAATGCA
GAAGAAGACCATGGGCTGGGAGGCCTCCTCCGAGCGGATGTACCCCGAGGACGGCGCCCTGAAGGGCGAG
ATCAAGCAGAGGCTGAAGCTGAAGGACGGCGGCCACTACGACGCTGAGGTCAAGACCACCTACAAGGCCA
AGAAGCCCGTGCAGCTGCCCGGCGCCTACAACGTCAACATCAAGTTGGACATCACCTCCCACAACGAGGA
CTACACCATCGTGGAACAGTACGAACGCGCCGAGGGCCGCCACTCCACCGGCGGCATGGACGAGCTGTAC
AAGTAACTCGAGTCTAGAGGGCCCGTTTAAACCCGCTGATCAGCCTCGACTGTGCCTTCTAGTTGCCAGC
CATCTGTTGTTTGCCCCTCCCCCGTGCCTTCCTTGACCCTGGAAGGTGCCACTCCCACTGTCCTTTCCTA
ATAAAATGAGGAAATTGCATCGCATTGTCTGAGTAGGTGTCATTCTATTCTGGGGGGTGGGGTGGGGCAG
GACAGCAAGGGGGAGGATTGGGAAGACAATAGCAGGCATGCTGGGGATGCGGTGGGCTCTATGGGCGGCC
GCGGCGCTCTTCCGCTTCCTCGCTCACTGACTCGCTGCGCTCGGTCGTTCGGCTGCGGCGAGCGGTATCA
GCTCACTCAAAGGCGGTAATACGGTTATCCACAGAATCAGGGGATAACGCAGGAAAGAACATGTGAGCAA
AAGGCCAGCAAAAGGCCAGGAACCGTAAAAAGGCCGCGTTGCTGGCGTTTTTCCATAGGCTCCGCCCCCC
TGACGAGCATCACAAAAATCGACGCTCAAGTCAGAGGTGGCGAAACCCGACAGGACTATAAAGATACCAG
GCGTTTCCCCCTGGAAGCTCCCTCGTGCGCTCTCCTGTTCCGACCCTGCCGCTTACCGGATACCTGTCCG
CCTTTCTCTCTTCGGGAAGCGTGGCGCTTTCTCATAGCTCACGCTGTAGGTATCTCAGTTCGGTGTAGGT
CGTTCGCTCCAAGCTGGGCTGTGTGCACGAACCCCCCGTTCAGCCCGACCGCTGCGCCTTATCCGGTAAC
TATCGTCTTGAGTCCAACCCGGTAAGACACGACTTATCGCCACTGGCAGCAGCCACTGGTAACAGGATTA
GCAGAGCGAGGTATGTAGGCGGTGCTACAGAGTTCTTGAAGTGGTGGCCTAACTACGGCTACACTAGAAG
AACAGTATTTGGTATCTGCGCTCTGCTGAAGCCAGTTACCTTCGGAAAAAGAGTTGGTAGCTCTTGATCC
GGCAAACAAACCACCGCTGGTAGCGGTGGTTTTTTTGTTTGCAAGCAGCAGATTACGCGCAGAAAAAAAG
GATCTCAAGAAGATCCTTTGATCTTTTCTACGGGGTCTGACGCTCAGTGGAACGAAAACTCACGTTAAGG
GATTTTGGTCATGAGATTATCAAAAAGGATCTTCACCTAGATCCTTTTAAATTAAAAATGAAGTTTTAAA
TCAATCTAAAGTATATATGAGTAAACTTGGTCTGACAGTTACCAATGCTTAATCAGTGAGGCACCTATCT
CAGCGATCTGTCTATTTCGTTCATCCATAGTTGCCTGACTCCCCGTCGTGTAGATAACTACGATACGGGA
GGGCTTACCATCTGGCCCCAGTGCTGCAATGATACCGCGAGACCCACGCTCACCGGCTCCAGATTTATCA
GCAATAAACCAGCCAGCCGGAAGGGCCGAGCGCAGAAGTGGTCCTGCAACTTTATCCGCCTCCATCCAGT
CTATTAATTGTTGCCGGGAAGCTAGAGTAAGTAGTTCGCCAGTTAATAGTTTGCGCAACGTTGTTGCCAT
TGCTACAGGCATCGTGGTGTCACGCTCGTCGTTTGGTATGGCTTCATTCAGCTCCGGTTCCCAACGATCA
AGGCGAGTTACATGATCCCCCATGTTGTGCAAAAAAGCGGTTAGCTCCTTCGGTCCTCCGATCGTTGTCA
GAAGTAAGTTGGCCGCAGTGTTATCACTCATGGTTATGGCAGCACTGCATAATTCTCTTACTGTCATGCC
ATCCGTAAGATGCTTTTCTGTGACTGGTGAGTACTCAACCAAGTCATTCTGAGAATAGTGTATGCGGCGA
CCGAGTTGCTCTTGCCCGGCGTCAATACGGGATAATACCGCGCCACATAGCAGAACTTTAAAAGTGCTCA
TCATTGGAAAACGTTCTTCGGGGCGAAAACTCTCAAGGATCTTACCGCTGTTGAGATCCAGTTCGATGTA
ACCCACTCGTGCACCCAACTGATCTTCAGCATCTTTTACTTTCACCAGCGTTTCTGGGTGAGCAAAAACA
GGAAGGCAAAATGCCGCAAAAAAGGGAATAAGGGCGACACGGAAATGTTGAATACTCATACTCTTCCTTT
TTCAATATTATTGAAGCATTTATCAGGGTTATTGTCTCATGAGCGGATACATATTTGAATGTATTTAGAA
AAATAAACAAATAGGGGTTCCGCGCACATTTCCCCGAAAAGTGCCACCTGACGTCTAAGAAACCATTATT
ATCATGACATTAACCTATAAAAATAGGCGTATCACGAGGCCCTTTCGTCGGCGCGCCGCGGCCGC
